Addgene plasmid #145914: pAc5.1B-EGFP-DmBelle_1-694_B
Purpose: Insect Expression of DmBelle_1-694
Depositing lab: Elisa Izaurralde. Depositing organization: Max Planck Institute for Developmental Biology.
Backbone
  Vector backbone: Unknown
  Vector type: Insect Expression
Growth in bacteria
  Bacterial resistance: Ampicillin, 100 μg/mL
  Growth temperature: 37°C
  Growth strain: DH5alpha
  Copy number: Low Copy
Gene/Insert
  Gene/Insert name: DmBelle_1-694
  Species: D. melanogaster (fly)
  Entrez Gene: bel (a.k.a. Dmel_CG9748, BEL, Bel, CG9748, DmRH6, Dmel\CG9748, L3, anon-85Ab, cap, cg9748, l(3)85Ac, l(3)L3, l(3)L4740, l(3)S047110, l(3)S097074, ms(3)Pneo85A, ms(3)neo30)
  Cloning method: Unknown
Terms and licenses: Academic/Nonprofit Terms; Industry Terms: Not Available to Industry
Depositor comments: Plasmids from this collection were made available to the research community and donated after the lab closed. Please note that the sequence provided by the depositing laboratory may be theoretical/predicted or based on Sanger sequencing results. There may be discrepancies between sequencing results obtained by Addgene and the depositor sequence. If an Addgene verified sequence is not available, please contact before placing your order to request that our lab fully sequence the plasmid.
How to cite: pAc5.1B-EGFP-DmBelle_1-694_B was a gift from Elisa Izaurralde (Addgene plasmid # 145914 ; http://n2t.net/addgene:145914 ; RRID:Addgene_145914)
