[The description below was written by a language model from this plasmid's Addgene catalogue record and pLannotate feature annotations shown in this document.]
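Description:
pAc5.1B-EGFP-DmBelle_1-694_B is an 8,149 nt insect expression plasmid for producing a GFP-tagged, truncated form of the Drosophila melanogaster protein Belle (gene bel, CG9748). The catalogue lists the backbone as unknown, although the name and annotated parts point to a pAc5.1-type vector. It is maintained in E. coli through a ColE1/pMB1-family origin and selected with ampicillin via the β-lactamase gene and its bla promoter. The repository entry describes it as low copy, whereas the origin is annotated as a high-copy type, so the two sources differ on this point. Short fragments annotated as tetracycline resistance and SV40 large T antigen sequence appear to be non-functional backbone remnants.

The expression cassette is driven by the Drosophila actin 5C (Ac5) promoter, a strong constitutive promoter widely used in cultured fly cells. Immediately downstream lies the EGFP coding sequence, followed after a short linker by the bel fragment corresponding to residues 1–694, giving an N-terminal EGFP fusion. A V5 epitope tag sequence sits downstream of the insert; the record does not indicate whether it is read in frame with Belle or is preceded by a stop codon. An SV40 polyadenylation signal follows the cassette.

Belle is a DDX3-family ATP-dependent RNA helicase that is essential for larval growth and fertility and is required for RNA interference. The stated purpose is simply insect expression of this fragment. Such a fusion suits fluorescence localisation and GFP-based pull-down or interaction experiments comparing truncated and full-length protein, though the record names no specific application. The depositor sequence may be theoretical rather than fully verified.
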