Features (pLannotate 1.2.2; 10 found; start..end, strand, type, name):
     56..2568    +  promoter       Ac5 promoter: Drosophila melanogaster actin 5C promoter
   2588..3304    +  CDS            EGFP: EGFP is a basic (constitutively fluorescent) green fluorescent protein published in 1996, derived from Aequorea victoria. It is reported to be a rapidly-maturing weak dimer with moderate acid sensitivity.
   3314..5395    +  CDS            bel (fragment): DDX3_DROME - Experimental evidence at protein level: Swiss-Prot protein existence level 1. ATP-dependent RNA helicase that is essential and required for cellular function, larval growth, and for male and female fertility. Also required for RNA interference (RNAi), double-stranded RNA induces potent and specific gene silencing, by acting downstream of dsRNA internalization. RNAi is mediated by the RNA-induced silencing complex (RISC), a sequence-specific, multicomponent nuclease that destroys or silences messenger RNAs homologous to the silencing trigger. From Drosophila melanogaster (Fruit fly
   5434..5475    +  CDS            V5 tag: epitope tag from simian virus 5
   5575..5709    -  polyA_signal   SV40 poly(A) signal: SV40 polyadenylation signal
   5732..5816    -  CDS            large T antigen (fragment): large T antigen from SV40 (simian virus 40)
   5817..6287    +  CDS            TcR (fragment): tetracycline efflux protein; tet; confers resistance to tetracycline
   6331..6919    -  rep_origin     ori: high-copy-number ColE1/pMB1/pBR322/pUC origin of replication
   7090..7950    -  CDS            AmpR: β-lactamase; bla; confers resistance to ampicillin, carbenicillin, and related antibiotics
   7951..8055    -  promoter       AmpR promoter: bla
>Addgene plasmid #145914 | pAc5.1B-EGFP-DmBelle_1-694_B | depositor full sequence | sequence record 288359 | Full Sequence
CTTCAAGGAATTAATTCTATATTCTAAAAACACAAATGATACTTCTAAAAAAAATCATGAATGGCATCAA
CTCTGAATCAAATCTTTGCAGATGCACCTACTTCTCATTTCCACTGTCACATCATTTTTCCAGATCTCGC
TGCCTGTTATGTGGCCCACAAACCAAGACACGTTTTATGGCCATTAAAGCTGGCTGATCGTCGCCAAACA
CCAAATACATATCAATATGTACATTCGAGAAAGAAGCGATCAAAGAAGCGTCTTCGGGCGAGTAGGAGAA
TGCGGAGGAGAAGGAGAACGAGCTGATCTAGTATCTCTCCACAATCCAATGCCAACTGACCAACTGGCCA
TATTCGGAGCAATTTGAAGCCAATTTCCATCGCCTGGCGATCGCTCCATTCTTGGCTATATGTTTTTCAC
CGTTCCCGGGGCCATTTTCAAAGACTCGTCGGTAAGATAAGATTGTGTCACTCGCTGTCTCTCTTCATTT
GTCGAAGAATGCTGAGGAATTTCGCGATGACGTCGGCGAGTATTTTGAAGAATGAGAATAATTTGTATTT
ATACGAAAATCAGTTAGTGGAATTTTCTACAAAAACATGTTATCTATAGATAATTTTGTTGCAAAATATG
TTGACTATGACAAAGATTGTATGTATATACCTTTAATGTATTCTCATTTTCTTATGTATTTATAATGGCA
ATGATGATACTGATGATATTTTAAGATGATGCCAGACCACAGGCTGATTTCTGCGTCTTTTGCCGAACGC
AGTGCATGTGCGGTTGTTGTTTTTTGGAATAGTTTCAATTTTCGGACTGTCCGCTTTGATTTCAGTTTCT
TGGCTTATTCAAAAAGCAAAGTAAAGCCAAAAAAGCGAGATGGCAATACCAAATGCGGCAAAACGGTAGT
GGAAGGAAAGGGGTGCGGGGCAGCGGAAGGAAGGGTGGGGCGGGGCGTGGCGGGGTCTGTGGCTGGGCGC
GACGTCACCGACGTTGGAGCCACTCCTTTGACCATGTGTGCGTGTGTGTATTATTCGTGTCTCGCCACTC
GCCGGTTGTTTTTTTCTTTTTATCTCGCTCTCTCTAGCGCCATCTCGTACGCATGCTCAACGCACCGCAT
GTTGCCGTGTCCTTTATGCGTCATTTTGGCTCGAAATAGGCAATTATTTAAACAAAGATTAGTCAACGAA
AACGCTAAAATAAATAAGTCTACAATATGGTTACTTATTGCCATGTGTGTGCAGCCAACGATAGCAACAA
AAGCAACAACACAGTGGCTTTCCCTCTTTCACTTTTTGTTTGCAAGCGCGTGCGAGCAAGACGGCACGAC
CGGCAAACGCAATTACGCTGACAAAGAGCAGACGAAGTTTTGGCCGAAAAACATCAAGGCGCCTGATACG
AATGCATTTGCAATAACAATTGCGATATTTAATATTGTTTATGAAGCTGTTTGACTTCAAAACACACAAA
AAAAAAAATAAAACAAATTATTTGAAAGAGAATTAGGAATCGGACAGCTTATCGTTACGGGCTAACAGCA
CACCGAGACGAAATAGCTTACCTGACGTCACAGCCTCTGGAAGAACTGCCGCCAAGCAGAGAGAGAGAGA
AAAAGAGGGAGAGCAGCTTAGACCGCATGTGCTTGTGTGTGAGGCGTCTCTCTCTTCGTCTCCTGTTTGC
GCAAACGCATAGACTGCACTGAGAAAATCGATTACCTATTTTTTATGAATGAATATTTGCACTATTACTA
TTCAAAACTATTAAGATAGCAATCACATTCAATAGCCAAATACTATACCACCTGAGCGATGCAACGAAAT
GATCAATTTGAGCAAAAATGCTGCATATTTAGGACGGCATCATTATAGAAATGCTTCTTGCTGTGTACTT
TTCTCTCGTCTGGCAGCTGTTTCGCCGTTATTGTTAAAACCGGCTTAAGTTAGGTGTGTTTTCTACGACT
AGTGATGCCCCTACTAGAAGATGTGTGTTGCACAAATGTCCCTGAATAACCAATTTGAAGTGCAGATAGC
AGTAAACGTAAGCTAATATGAATATTATTTAACTGTAATGTTTTAATATCGCTGGACATTACTAATAAAC
CCACTATAAACACATGTACATATGTATGTTTTGGCATACAATGAGTAGTTGGGGAAAAAATGTGTAAAAG
CACCGTGACCATCACAGCATAAAGATAACCAGCTGAAGTATCGAATATGAGTAACCCCCAAATTGAATCA
CATGCCGCAACTGATAGGACCCATGGAAGTACACTCTTCATGGCGATATACAAGACACACACAAGCACGA
ACACCCAGTTGCGGAGGAAATTCTCCGTAAATGAAAACCCAATCGGCGAACAATTCATACCCATATATGG
TAAAAGTTTTGAACGCGACTTGAGAGCGGAGAGCATTGCGGCTGATAAGGTTTTAGCGCTAAGCGGGCTT
TATAAAACGGGCTGCGGGACCAGTTTTCATATCACTACCGTTTGAGTTCTTGTGCTGTGTGGATACTCCT
CCCGACACAAAGCCGCTCCATCAGCCAGCAGTCGTCTAATCCAGAGACCCCGGATCGGGGTACCAACATG
GTGAGCAAGGGCGAGGAGCTGTTCACCGGGGTGGTGCCCATCCTGGTCGAGCTGGACGGCGACGTAAACG
GCCACAAGTTCAGCGTGTCCGGCGAGGGCGAGGGCGATGCCACCTACGGCAAGCTGACCCTGAAGTTCAT
CTGCACCACCGGCAAGCTGCCCGTGCCCTGGCCCACCCTCGTGACCACCCTGACCTACGGCGTGCAGTGC
TTCAGCCGCTACCCCGACCACATGAAGCAGCACGACTTCTTCAAGTCCGCCATGCCCGAAGGCTACGTCC
AGGAGCGCACCATCTTCTTCAAGGACGACGGCAACTACAAGACCCGCGCCGAGGTGAAGTTCGAGGGCGA
CACCCTGGTGAACCGCATCGAGCTGAAGGGCATCGACTTCAAGGAGGACGGCAACATCCTGGGGCACAAG
CTGGAGTACAACTACAACAGCCACAACGTCTATATCATGGCCGACAAGCAGAAGAACGGCATCAAGGTGA
ACTTCAAGATCCGCCACAACATCGAGGACGGCAGCGTGCAGCTCGCCGACCACTACCAGCAGAACACCCC
CATCGGCGACGGCCCCGTGCTGCTGCCCGACAACCACTACCTGAGCACCCAGTCCGCCCTGAGCAAAGAC
CCCAACGAGAAGCGCGATCACATGGTCCTGCTGGAGTTCGTGACCGCCGCCGGGATCACTCTCGGCATGG
ACGAGCTGTACAAGCCAAGCTTGATGAGTAATGCTATTAACCAAAATGGCACAGGTCTAGAGCAGCAAGT
TGCTGGTCTGGACTTGAATGGCGGCTCTGCTGACTACAGCGGCCCCATAACCAGCAAGACTTCCACTAAC
TCGGTCACCGGTGGTGTGTATGTGCCCCCGCACCTTCGTGGTGGTGGTGGCAATAACAACGCAGCGGACG
CAGAGAGCCAGGGCCAAGGACAGGGCCAGGGTCAGGGCTTCGACTCCAGATCCGGGAATCCGCGCCAGGA
GACTAGGGACCCTCAACAGTCGCGCGGAGGCGGAGGCGAATACCGCAGAGGCGGCGGCGGTGGTGGTCGC
GGCTTCAATCGCCAGAGCGGCGACTACGGTTACGGAAGCGGCGGCGGAGGACGACGTGGAGGCGGTGGAC
GTTTCGAGGACAACTACAACGGTGGTGAATTCGATTCGCGTCGCGGCGGTGACTGGAATCGCAGCGGCGG
AGGCGGCGGAGGAGGTCGAGGATTTGGACGCGGACCATCGTACCGCGGCGGTGGCGGCGGAAGCGGTAGC
AACCTCAACGAGCAGACTGCCGAGGATGGCCAGGCACAGCAGCAGCAGCAGCCGCGCAACGATCGTTGGC
AGGAGCCAGAACGTCCTGCCGGATTCGATGGCAGCGAGGGCGGACAGTCTGCCGGCGGCAACAGAAGCTA
CAACAATCGCGGCGAGCGCGGAGGCGGCGGTTACAACAGCCGCTGGAAGGAGGGCGGCGGCTCAAACGTC
GACTACACAAAGCTGGGCGCCCGAGATGAGCGCCTGGAGGTGGAGCTGTTCGGCGTGGGCAATACGGGAA
TCAATTTTGACAAATACGAGGATATACCCGTGGAGGCGACGGGCCAGAATGTGCCCCCGAACATCACATC
GTTCGATGATGTGCAGCTGACGGAGATTATCCGCAACAACGTGGCCTTAGCACGTTATGACAAACCGACA
CCGGTGCAGAAGCACGCCATTCCGATCATTATCAATGGCCGGGATCTAATGGCCTGCGCCCAGACTGGAT
CCGGCAAGACGGCCGCCTTCCTGGTGCCGATTCTCAACCAGATGTACGAGCTGGGACATGTGCCCCCGCC
GCAAAGCACCCGGCAGTACAGCCGGCGCAAGCAGTATCCGTTGGGTCTGGTGCTGGCGCCGACCCGCGAA
CTGGCCACCCAGATCTTTGAGGAGGCCAAGAAGTTCGCCTATCGCTCCCGGATGCGCCCGGCAGTGCTGT
ACGGCGGAAACAATACTAGCGAGCAGATGCGCGAGCTGGACCGCGGTTGCCATCTGATTGTGGCCACACC
CGGTCGCCTAGAGGACATGATCACACGCGGAAAGGTGGGACTGGAGAACATTCGATTCCTTGTACTGGAT
GAGGCTGATCGTATGTTGGACATGGGTTTCGAGCCGCAGATCCGTCGCATCGTCGAACAGCTAAACATGC
CGCCAACCGGACAGCGCCAGACGCTTATGTTCTCGGCCACATTCCCCAAGCAGATCCAGGAGTTAGCCAG
CGATTTCCTCAGCAACTACATTTTCTTGGCCGTTGGTCGTGTGGGCTCCACATCTGAGAACATTACGCAG
ACAATCCTGTGGGTCTATGAACCCGACAAGCGCTCGTATCTGCTGGATCTGCTCTCGTCTATCCGCGATG
GCCCCGAATACACCAAAGACAGCCTAACACTGATCTTTGTGGAGACTAAGAAGGGTGCAGACTCGCTGGA
GGAGTTCCTGTACCAGTGCAATCATCCCGTCACTAGCATCCACGGTGATCGCACGCAGAAGGAGCGCGAG
GAGGCACTGCGCTGCTTCCGATCGGGCGACTGCCCCATCCTGGTGGCCACAGCCGTGGCCGCTCGTGGCC
TGGACATTCCGCACGTTAAGCACGTTATTAACTTTGACCTGCCCTCGGATGTGGAGGAGTATGTCCACCG
TATCGGGCGTACCGGACGTATGGGTAATCTTGGTGTGGCCACCTCCTTTTTCAACGAAAAGAACCGCAAC
ATTTGCTCCGATCTCTTGGAGCTGCTGATCGAAACGAAGCAGGAGATCCCCAGTTTCATGGAGGATATGA
GTTCGTAGGCGGCCGCTCGAGTCTAGAGGGCCCGCGGTTCGAAGGTAAGCCTATCCCTAACCCTCTCCTC
GGTCTCGATTCTACGCGTACCGGTCATCATCACCATCACCATTGAGTTTAAACCCGCTGATCAGCCTCGA
CTGTGCCTTCTAAGGCCTGAGCTCGCTGATCAGCCTCGATCGAGGATCCAGACATGATAAGATACATTGA
TGAGTTTGGACAAACCACAACTAGAATGCAGTGAAAAAAATGCTTTATTTGTGAAATTTGTGATGCTATT
GCTTTATTTGTAACCATTATAAGCTGCAATAAACAAGTTAACAACAACAATTGCATTCATTTTATGTTTC
AGGTTCAGGGGGAGGTGTGGGAGGTTTTTTAAAGCAAGTAAAACCTCTACAAATGTGGTATGGCTGATTA
TGATCAGTCGACCGATGCCCTTGAGAGCCTTCAACCCAGTCAGCTCCTTCCGGTGGGCGCGGGGCATGAC
TATCGTCGCCGCACTTATGACTGTCTTCTTTATCATGCAACTCGTAGGACAGGTGCCGGCAGCGCTCTGG
GTCATTTTCGGCGAGGACCGCTTTCGCTGGAGCGCGACGATGATCGGCCTGTCGCTTGCGGTATTCGGAA
TCTTGCACGCCCTCGCTCAAGCCTTCGTCACTGGTCCCGCCACCAAACGTTTCGGCGAGAAGCAGGCCAT
TATCGCCGGCATGGCGGCCGACGCGCTGGGCTACGTCTTGCTGGCGTTCGCGACGCGAGGCTGGATGGCC
TTCCCCATTATGATTCTTCTCGCTTCCGGCGGCATCGGGATGCCCGCGTTGCAGGCCATGCTGTCCAGGC
AGGTAGATGACGACCATCAGGGACAGCTTCAAGGATCGCTCGCGGCTCTTACCAGCCAGCAAAAGGCCAG
GAACCGTAAAAAGGCCGCGTTGCTGGCGTTTTTCCATAGGCTCCGCCCCCCTGACGAGCATCACAAAAAT
CGACGCTCAAGTCAGAGGTGGCGAAACCCGACAGGACTATAAAGATACCAGGCGTTTCCCCCTGGAAGCT
CCCTCGTGCGCTCTCCTGTTCCGACCCTGCCGCTTACCGGATACCTGTCCGCCTTTCTCCCTTCGGGAAG
CGTGGCGCTTTCTCAATGCTCACGCTGTAGGTATCTCAGTTCGGTGTAGGTCGTTCGCTCCAAGCTGGGC
TGTGTGCACGAACCCCCCGTTCAGCCCGACCGCTGCGCCTTATCCGGTAACTATCGTCTTGAGTCCAACC
CGGTAAGACACGACTTATCGCCACTGGCAGCAGCCACTGGTAACAGGATTAGCAGAGCGAGGTATGTAGG
CGGTGCTACAGAGTTCTTGAAGTGGTGGCCTAACTACGGCTACACTAGAAGGACAGTATTTGGTATCTGC
GCTCTGCTGAAGCCAGTTACCTTCGGAAAAAGAGTTGGTAGCTCTTGATCCGGCAAACAAACCACCGCTG
GTAGCGGTGGTTTTTTTGTTTGCAAGCAGCAGATTACGCGCAGAAAAAAAGGATCTCAAGAAGATCCTTT
GATCTTTTCTACGGGGTCTGACGCTCAGTGGAACGAAAACTCACGTTAAGGGATTTTGGTCATGAGATTA
TCAAAAAGGATCTTCACCTAGATCCTTTTAAATTAAAAATGAAGTTTTAAATCAATCTAAAGTATATATG
AGTAAACTTGGTCTGACAGTTACCAATGCTTAATCAGTGAGGCACCTATCTCAGCGATCTGTCTATTTCG
TTCATCCATAGTTGCCTGACTCCCCGTCGTGTAGATAACTACGATACGGGAGGGCTTACCATCTGGCCCC
AGTGCTGCAATGATACCGCGAGACCCACGCTCACCGGCTCCAGATTTATCAGCAATAAACCAGCCAGCCG
GAAGGGCCGAGCGCAGAAGTGGTCCTGCAACTTTATCCGCCTCCATCCAGTCTATTAATTGTTGCCGGGA
AGCTAGAGTAAGTAGTTCGCCAGTTAATAGTTTGCGCAACGTTGTTGCCATTGCTGCAGGCATCGTGGTG
TCACGCTCGTCGTTTGGTATGGCTTCATTCAGCTCCGGTTCCCAACGATCAAGGCGAGTTACATGATCCC
CCATGTTGTGCAAAAAAGCGGTTAGCTCCTTCGGTCCTCCGATCGTTGTCAGAAGTAAGTTGGCCGCAGT
GTTATCACTCATGGTTATGGCAGCACTGCATAATTCTCTTACTGTCATGCCATCCGTAAGATGCTTTTCT
GTGACTGGTGAGTACTCAACCAAGTCATTCTGAGAATAGTGTATGCGGCGACCGAGTTGCTCTTGCCCGG
CGTCAACACGGGATAATACCGCGCCACATAGCAGAACTTTAAAAGTGCTCATCATTGGAAAACGTTCTTC
GGGGCGAAAACTCTCAAGGATCTTACCGCTGTTGAGATCCAGTTCGATGTAACCCACTCGTGCACCCAAC
TGATCTTCAGCATCTTTTACTTTCACCAGCGTTTCTGGGTGAGCAAAAACAGGAAGGCAAAATGCCGCAA
AAAAGGGAATAAGGGCGACACGGAAATGTTGAATACTCATACTCTTCCTTTTTCAATATTATTGAAGCAT
TTATCAGGGTTATTGTCTCATGAGCGGATACATATTTGAATGTATTTAGAAAAATAAACAAATAGGGGTT
CCGCGCACATTTCCCCGAAAAGTGCCACCTGACGTCTAAGAAACCATTATTATCATGACATTAACCTATA
AAAATAGGCGTATCACGAGGCCCTTTCGT
